Addgene plasmid #42773: TAL3310
Depositing lab: Keith Joung. Depositing organization: Massachusetts General Hospital. Publication: Targeted gene disruption in somatic zebrafish cells using engineered TALENs. Sander JD, Cade L, Khayter C, Reyon D, Peterson RT, Joung JK, Yeh JR. Nat Biotechnol. 2011 Aug 5;29(8):697-8. doi: 10.1038/nbt.1934. PubMed 21822241.
Backbone
  Vector backbone: JDS78
  Backbone manufacturer: Addgene plasmid #32290
  Backbone size w/o insert (bp): 6447
  Vector type: Mammalian Expression ; T7
Growth in bacteria
  Bacterial resistance: Ampicillin, 100 μg/mL
  Growth temperature: 37°C
  Growth strain: XL1 Blue
  Copy number: High Copy
Gene/Insert
  Gene/Insert name: ZebrafishCommunity-mchr1a-left (alt name: mchr1a)
  Species: D. rerio (zebrafish)
  Insert size (bp): 1640
  Entrez Gene: mchr1a (a.k.a. gpr24a)
  Promoter: CMV
  Tag / fusion protein: 3X Flag (N terminal on backbone); WT FOKI (C terminal on backbone)
  Cloning method: Restriction Enzyme; 5′ cloning site N/A (destroyed during cloning); 3′ cloning site N/A (destroyed during cloning)
  Sequencing primers: 5′ CMV-F; 3′ BGH-rev
Terms and licenses: Academic/Nonprofit Terms; Industry Terms: Not Available to Industry
Depositor comments: Target binding site: TGGCCATCTGTTTGGCCT It is strongly recommended that users perform a diagnostic digest to verify this plasmid prior to use. For example, a double digest of the plasmid with BamHI and KpnI should result in two bands at 2.3kb and 5.8kb.
How to cite: TAL3310 was a gift from Keith Joung (Addgene plasmid # 42773 ; http://n2t.net/addgene:42773 ; RRID:Addgene_42773)
