[The description below was written by a language model from this plasmid's Addgene catalogue record.]
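Description:
TAL3310 is a TALEN expression plasmid built on the JDS78 backbone (about 6.4 kb without insert), a vector that supports both mammalian expression and T7-based transcription. It is maintained in E. coli as a high-copy plasmid under ampicillin selection. The record gives no feature table, so the replication origin and the polyadenylation signal are not explicitly listed, although the use of a BGH reverse sequencing primer suggests a BGH terminator region downstream of the coding sequence.

The roughly 1.6 kb insert, named ZebrafishCommunity-mchr1a-left, encodes an engineered TAL effector repeat array designed to recognise a site in the zebrafish mchr1a gene (also known as gpr24a). It is not the mchr1a coding sequence itself. The array was cloned by restriction enzyme methods that destroyed both junction sites, placing it in frame with backbone-encoded elements: an N-terminal 3X Flag epitope for detection and a C-terminal wild-type FokI nuclease domain. Expression is driven by the CMV promoter. The T7 designation in the vector type indicates that the fusion can also be transcribed in vitro, typically to make mRNA for embryo injection.

Because FokI cleaves only as a dimer, this "left" monomer is meant to be used with a matching "right" TALEN that binds the opposite strand nearby, so the two nuclease domains meet over the spacer and create a double-strand break. Error-prone repair of that break produces indel mutations, consistent with the associated work on targeted gene disruption in somatic zebrafish cells. The partner plasmid is not identified in this record.
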