>Addgene plasmid #42773 | TAL3310 | depositor partial sequence | sequence record 57893 | TAL3310 sequence 2430 bps
TCTAGAGCTAGCACCATGGACTACAAAGACCATGACGGTGATTATAAAGATCATGACATCGATTACAAGG
ATGACGATGACAAGATGGCCCCCAAGAAGAAGAGGAAGGTGGGCATTCACCGCGGGGTACCTATGGTGGA
CTTGAGGACACTCGGTTATTCGCAACAGCAACAGGAGAAAATCAAGCCTAAGGTCAGGAGCACCGTCGCG
CAACACCACGAGGCGCTTGTGGGGCATGGCTTCACTCATGCGCATATTGTCGCGCTTTCACAGCACCCTG
CGGCGCTTGGGACGGTGGCTGTCAAATACCAAGATATGATTGCGGCCCTGCCCGAAGCCACGCACGAGGC
AATTGTAGGGGTCGGTAAACAGTGGTCGGGAGCGCGAGCACTTGAGGCGCTGCTGACTGTGGCGGGTGAG
CTTAGGGGGCCTCCGCTCCAGCTCGACACCGGGCAGCTGCTGAAGATCGCGAAGAGAGGGGGAGTAACAG
CGGTAGAGGCAGTGCACGCCTGGCGCAATGCGCTCACCGGGGCCCCCTTGAACCTGACCCCAGACCAGGT
AGTCGCAATCGCGAACAATAATGGGGGAAAGCAAGCCCTGGAAACCGTGCAAAGGTTGTTGCCGGTCCTT
TGTCAAGACCACGGCCTTACACCGGAGCAAGTCGTGGCCATTGCAAATAATAACGGTGGCAAACAGGCTC
TTGAGACGGTTCAGAGACTTCTCCCAGTTCTCTGTCAAGCCCACGGGCTGACTCCCGATCAAGTTGTAGC
GATTGCGTCGCATGACGGAGGGAAACAAGCATTGGAGACTGTCCAACGGCTCCTTCCCGTGTTGTGTCAA
GCCCACGGTTTGACGCCTGCACAAGTGGTCGCCATCGCCAGCCATGATGGCGGTAAGCAGGCGCTGGAAA
CAGTACAGCGCCTGCTGCCTGTACTGTGCCAGGATCATGGACTGACCCCAGACCAGGTAGTCGCAATCGC
GTCGAACATTGGGGGAAAGCAAGCCCTGGAAACCGTGCAAAGGTTGTTGCCGGTCCTTTGTCAAGACCAC
GGCCTTACACCGGAGCAAGTCGTGGCCATTGCAAGCAATGGGGGTGGCAAACAGGCTCTTGAGACGGTTC
AGAGACTTCTCCCAGTTCTCTGTCAAGCCCACGGGCTGACTCCCGATCAAGTTGTAGCGATTGCGTCGCA
TGACGGAGGGAAACAAGCATTGGAGACTGTCCAACGGCTCCTTCCCGTGTTGTGTCAAGCCCACGGTTTG
ACGCCTGCACAAGTGGTCGCCATCGCCTCGAATGGCGGCGGTAAGCAGGCGCTGGAAACAGTACAGCGCC
TGCTGCCTGTACTGTGCCAGGATCATGGACTGACCCCAGACCAGGTAGTCGCAATCGCGAACAATAATGG
GGGAAAGCAAGCCCTGGAAACCGTGCAAAGGTTGTTGCCGGTCCTTTGTCAAGACCACGGCCTTACACCG
GAGCAAGTCGTGGCCATTGCAAGCAATGGGGGTGGCAAACAGGCTCTTGAGACGGTTCAGAGACTTCTCC
CAGTTCTCTGTCAAGCCCACGGGCTGACTCCCGATCAAGTTGTAGCGATTGCGTCCAACGGTGGAGGGAA
ACAAGCATTGGAGACTGTCCAACGGCTCCTTCCCGTGTTGTGTCAAGCCCACGGTTTGACGCCTGCACAA
GTGGTCGCCATCGCCTCGAATGGCGGCGGTAAGCAGGCGCTGGAAACAGTACAGCGCCTGCTGCCTGTAC
TGTGCCAGGATCATGGACTGACCCCAGACCAGGTAGTCGCAATCGCGAACAATAATGGGGGAAAGCAAGC
CCTGGAAACCGTGCAAAGGTTGTTGCCGGTCCTTTGTCAAGACCACGGCCTTACACCGGAGCAAGTCGTG
GCCATTGCAAATAATAACGGTGGCAAACAGGCTCTTGAGACGGTTCAGAGACTTCTCCCAGTTCTCTGTC
AAGCCCACGGGCTGACTCCCGATCAAGTTGTAGCGATTGCGTCGCATGACGGAGGGAAACAAGCATTGGA
GACTGTCCAACGGCTCCTTCCCGTGTTGTGTCAAGCCCACGGTTTGACGCCTGCACAAGTGGTCGCCATC
GCCAGCCATGATGGCGGTAAGCAGGCGCTGGAAACAGTACAGCGCCTGCTGCCTGTACTGTGCCAGGATC
ATGGACTGACACCCGAACAGGTGGTCGCCATTGCTTCTAATGGGGGAGGACGGCCAGCCTTGGAGTCCAT
CGTAGCCCAATTGTCCAGGCCCGATCCCGCGTTGGCTGCGTTAACGAATGACCATCTGGTGGCGTTGGCA
TGTCTTGGTGGACGACCCGCGCTCGATGCAGTCAAAAAGGGTCTGCCTCATGCTCCCGCATTGATCAAAA
GAACCAACCGGCGGATTCCCGAGAGAACTTCCCATCGAGTCGCGGGATCC
