>Addgene plasmid #42773 | TAL3310 | addgene partial sequence | sequence record 61033 | JDS-TALEN-F 5'-TAGGGGTCGGTAAACAGTGG-3'
ACTGTGGCGGGTGAGCTTAGGGGGCCTCCGCTCCAGCTCGACACCGGGCAGCTGCTGAAGATCGCGAAGA
GAGGGGGAGTAACAGCGGTAGAGGCAGTGCACGCCTGGCGCAATGCGCTCACCGGGGCCCCCTTGAACCT
GACCCCAGACCAGGTAGTCGCAATCGCGAACAATAATGGGGGAAAGCAAGCCCTGGAAACCGTGCAAAGG
TTGTTGCCGGTCCTTTGTCAAGACCACGGCCTTACACCGGAGCAAGTCGTGGCCATTGCAAATAATAACG
GTGGCAAACAGGCTCTTGAGACGGTTCAGAGACTTCTCCCAGTTCTCTGTCAAGCCCACGGGCTGACTCC
CGATCAAGTTGTAGCGATTGCGTCGCATGACGGAGGGAAACAAGCATTGGAGACTGTCCAACGGCTCCTT
CCCGTGTTGTGTCAAGCCCACGGTTTGACGCCTGCACAAGTGGTCGCCATCGCCAGCCATGATGGCGGTA
AGCAGGCGCTGGAAACAGTACAGCGCCTGCTGCCTGTACTGTGCCAGGATCATGGACTGACCCCAGACCA
GGTAGTCGCAATCGCGTCGAACATTGGGGGAAAGCAAGCCCTGGAAACCGTGCAAAGGTTGTTGCCGGTC
CTTTGTCAAGACCACGGCCTTACACCGGAGCAAGTCGTGGCCATTGCAAGCAATGGGGGTGGCAAACAGG
CTCTTGAGACGGTTCAGAGACTTCTCCCAGTTCTCTGTCAAGCCCACGGGCTGACTCCCGATCAAGTTGT
AGCGATTGCGTCGCATGACGGAGGGAAACAAGCATTGGAGACTGTCCAACGGCTCCTTCCCGTGTTGTGT
CAAGCCCACGGTTTGACGCCTGCACAAGTGGTCGCCATCGCCTC
